Addgene plasmid #192363: Immune checkpoint (library 2) Backbone
Purpose: (Empty Backbone) Plasmid vector for in vivo immune checkpoint screening library (for checkpoint library)
Depositing lab: Lijia Ma. Depositing organization: Westlake University. Publication: An in-library ligation strategy and its application in CRISPR/Cas9 screening of high-order gRNA combinations. Lu Z, Ni K, Wang Y, Zhou Y, Li Y, Yan J, Song Q, Liu M, Xu Y, Yu Z, Guo T, Ma L. Nucleic Acids Res. 2022 Jun 24;50(11):6575-6586. doi: 10.1093/nar/gkac458. PubMed 35670669.
Backbone
  Vector backbone: modified lentiGuide Puro backbone (Addgene plasmid # 52963) with mKate
  Vector type: Lentiviral
Growth in bacteria
  Bacterial resistance: Ampicillin, 100 μg/mL
  Growth temperature: 37°C
  Growth strain: NEB Stable
  Copy number: High Copy
Gene/Insert
  Gene/Insert name: None
Terms and licenses: Academic/Nonprofit Terms; Industry Terms: Not Available to Industry
How to cite: Immune checkpoint (library 2) Backbone was a gift from Lijia Ma (Addgene plasmid # 192363 ; http://n2t.net/addgene:192363 ; RRID:Addgene_192363)
