[The description below was written by a language model from this plasmid's Addgene catalogue record and pLannotate feature annotations shown in this document.]
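Description:
Immune checkpoint (library 2) Backbone is an empty lentiviral guide RNA vector, described as a modified lentiGuide-Puro backbone to which the red fluorescent protein mKate has been added. It is intended as the recipient plasmid for building a CRISPR/Cas9 library used in in vivo immune checkpoint screening, and the record lists no insert. In bacteria it is maintained through a high-copy ColE1/pUC-type origin with ampicillin selection (AmpR). An f1 origin and remnants of a lac/lacZα cloning region with flanking T7 and T3 promoters are also annotated in the plasmid backbone.

The viral portion has a third-generation, self-inactivating layout. An RSV promoter drives a truncated HIV-1 5' LTR, followed by the Ψ packaging signal with a gag fragment, the RRE for Rev-dependent nuclear export, a cPPT/CTS, WPRE and a ΔU3 3' LTR, with an SV40 poly(A) signal and SV40 origin lying beyond it.

Between the LTRs there are two expression units. A human U6 Pol III promoter sits upstream of only fragmentary matches to the S. pyogenes tracrRNA/gRNA scaffold. This suggests a modified or interrupted scaffold region where guide cassettes are installed, although the record does not state the cloning sites or the design. On the annotated map the U6 unit lies on the opposite strand to the rest of the viral genome, including the second unit. That second unit is an EF-1α promoter driving puromycin N-acetyltransferase linked by a T2A peptide to mKate2, so transduced cells can be both drug-selected and tracked or sorted by red fluorescence from a single transcript. No Cas9 is annotated, so the nuclease would have to be supplied separately in the target cells.
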