Features (pLannotate 1.2.2; 31 found; start..end, strand, type, name):
    702..1562    -  CDS            AmpR: β-lactamase; bla; confers resistance to ampicillin, carbenicillin, and related antibiotics
   1563..1667    -  promoter       AmpR promoter: bla
   1693..2148    -  rep_origin     f1 ori (sequence partly withheld): f1 bacteriophage origin of replication; arrow indicates direction of (+) strand synthesis
   2153..2308    -  CDS            lacZα (fragment): LacZα fragment of β-galactosidase; lacZ fragment
   2316..2334    +  promoter       T7 promoter: promoter for bacteriophage T7 RNA polymerase
   2355..2490    -  rep_origin     SV40 ori: SV40 origin of replication
   2530..2651    -  polyA_signal   SV40 poly(A) signal: SV40 polyadenylation signal
   2729..2962    -  LTR            3' LTR (ΔU3): self-inactivating 3' long terminal repeat (LTR) from HIV-1
   2964..2983    -  misc_feature   cPPT/CTS (fragment): central polypurine tract and central termination sequence of HIV-1
   3034..3622    -  misc_feature   WPRE: woodchuck hepatitis virus posttranscriptional regulatory element
   3647..4339    -  CDS            mKate2: mKate2 is a basic (constitutively fluorescent) red fluorescent protein published in 2009, derived from Entacmaea quadricolor. It is reported to be a rapidly-maturing monomer with moderate acid sensitivity.
   4340..4393    -  CDS            T2A: 2A peptide from Thosea asigna virus capsid protein Eukaryotic ribosomes fail to insert a peptide bond between the Gly and Pro residues, yielding separate polypeptides.
   4394..4990    -  CDS            PuroR (fragment): puromycin N-acetyltransferase; pac from Streptomyces; confers resistance to puromycin
   5003..6181    -  promoter       EF-1α promoter: strong constitutive promoter for human elongation factor EF-1α
   6188..6254    -  CDS            small t antigen (fragment): SV40 (simian virus 40) small t antigen
   6320..6437    -  misc_feature   cPPT/CTS: central polypurine tract and central termination sequence of HIV-1
   6493..6733    +  promoter       U6 promoter: RNA polymerase III promoter for human U6 snRNA
   6864..6907    +  misc_RNA       tracrRNA (fragment): trans-activating CRISPR RNA for the Streptococcus pyogenes CRISPR/Cas9 system
   6949..6968    +  misc_RNA       gRNA scaffold (fragment): guide RNA scaffold for the Streptococcus pyogenes CRISPR/Cas9 system
   6998..7024    -  CDS            Rev (fragment): human immunodeficiency virus 1 (HIV-1) Rev protein; rev; enhances nuclear export of unspliced and incompletely spliced viral mRNAs
   7401..7634    -  misc_feature   RRE: The Rev response element (RRE) of HIV-1 allows for Rev-dependent mRNA export from the nucleus to the cytoplasm.
   7780..8143    -  CDS            HIV-1 gag (fragment): gag protein from human immunodeficiency virus 1; gag
   8127..8252    -  misc_feature   HIV-1 Ψ: packaging signal of human immunodeficiency virus type 1
   8299..8476    -  LTR            5' LTR (truncated): truncated 5' long terminal repeat (LTR) from HIV-1
   8480..8706    -  promoter       RSV promoter: Rous sarcoma virus enhancer/promoter
   8734..8752    -  promoter       T3 promoter: promoter for bacteriophage T3 RNA polymerase
   8797..8813    -  protein_bind   lac operator: The lac repressor binds to the lac operator to inhibit transcription in E. coli. This inhibition can be relieved by adding lactose or isopropyl-β-D-thiogalactopyranoside (IPTG). lac repressor encoded by lacI
   8821..8851    -  promoter       lac promoter: promoter for the E. coli lac operon
   8866..8887    -  protein_bind   CAP binding site: CAP binding activates transcription in the presence of cAMP. E. coli catabolite activator protein
   8900..8992    -  CDS            lacI (fragment): lac repressor; lacI; The lac repressor binds to the lac operator to inhibit transcription in E. coli. This inhibition can be relieved by adding lactose or isopropyl-β-D-thiogalactopyranoside (IPTG).
   9175..531     -  rep_origin     ori (across the origin): high-copy-number ColE1/pMB1/pBR322/pUC origin of replication
>Addgene plasmid #192363 | Immune checkpoint (library 2) Backbone | addgene full sequence | sequence record 375206 | Addgene NGS Result
TGGCGAAACCCGACAGGACTATAAAGATACCAGGCGTTTCCCCCTGGAAGCTCCCTCGTGCGCTCTCCTG
TTCCGACCCTGCCGCTTACCGGATACCTGTCCGCCTTTCTCCCTTCGGGAAGCGTGGCGCTTTCTCATAG
CTCACGCTGTAGGTATCTCAGTTCGGTGTAGGTCGTTCGCTCCAAGCTGGGCTGTGTGCACGAACCCCCC
GTTCAGCCCGACCGCTGCGCCTTATCCGGTAACTATCGTCTTGAGTCCAACCCGGTAAGACACGACTTAT
CGCCACTGGCAGCAGCCACTGGTAACAGGATTAGCAGAGCGAGGTATGTAGGCGGTGCTACAGAGTTCTT
GAAGTGGTGGCCTAACTACGGCTACACTAGAAGAACAGTATTTGGTATCTGCGCTCTGCTGAAGCCAGTT
ACCTTCGGAAAAAGAGTTGGTAGCTCTTGATCCGGCAAACAAACCACCGCTGGTAGCGGTGGTTTTTTTG
TTTGCAAGCAGCAGATTACGCGCAGAAAAAAAGGATCTCAAGAAGATCCTTTGATCTTTTCTACGGGGTC
TGACGCTCAGTGGAACGAAAACTCACGTTAAGGGATTTTGGTCATGAGATTATCAAAAAGGATCTTCACC
TAGATCCTTTTAAATTAAAAATGAAGTTTTAAATCAATCTAAAGTATATATGAGTAAACTTGGTCTGACA
GTTACCAATGCTTAATCAGTGAGGCACCTATCTCAGCGATCTGTCTATTTCGTTCATCCATAGTTGCCTG
ACTCCCCGTCGTGTAGATAACTACGATACGGGAGGGCTTACCATCTGGCCCCAGTGCTGCAATGATACCG
CGGGACCCACGCTCACCGGCTCCAGATTTATCAGCAATAAACCAGCCAGCCGGAAGGGCCGAGCGCAGAA
GTGGTCCTGCAACTTTATCCGCCTCCATCCAGTCTATTAATTGTTGCCGGGAAGCTAGAGTAAGTAGTTC
GCCAGTTAATAGTTTGCGCAACGTTGTTGCCATTGCTACAGGCATCGTGGTGTCACGCTCGTCGTTTGGT
ATGGCTTCATTCAGCTCCGGTTCCCAACGATCAAGGCGAGTTACATGATCCCCCATGTTGTGCAAAAAAG
CGGTTAGCTCCTTCGGTCCTCCGATCGTTGTCAGAAGTAAGTTGGCCGCAGTGTTATCACTCATGGTTAT
GGCAGCACTGCATAATTCTCTTACTGTCATGCCATCCGTAAGATGCTTTTCTGTGACTGGTGAGTACTCA
ACCAAGTCATTCTGAGAATAGTGTATGCGGCGACCGAGTTGCTCTTGCCCGGCGTCAATACGGGATAATA
CCGCGCCACATAGCAGAACTTTAAAAGTGCTCATCATTGGAAAACGTTCTTCGGGGCGAAAACTCTCAAG
GATCTTACCGCTGTTGAGATCCAGTTCGATGTAACCCACTCGTGCACCCAACTGATCTTCAGCATCTTTT
ACTTTCACCAGCGTTTCTGGGTGAGCAAAAACAGGAAGGCAAAATGCCGCAAAAAAGGGAATAAGGGCGA
CACGGAAATGTTGAATACTCATACTCTTCCTTTTTCAATATTATTGAAGCATTTATCAGGGTTATTGTCT
CATGAGCGGATACATATTTGAATGTATTTAGAAAAATAAACAAATAGGGGTTCCGCGCACATTTCCCCGA
AAAGTGCCACCTAAATTGTAAGCGTTAATATTTTGTTAAAATTCGCGTTAAATTTTTGTTAAATCAGCTC
ATTTTTTAACCAATAGGCCGAAATCGGCAAAATCCCTTATAAATCAAAAGAATAGACCGAGATAGGGT
[37 nt withheld, positions 1819-1855]
AAAGAACGTGGACTCCAACGTCAAAGGGCGAAAAACCGTCTATCAGGGCGATCGCCCACTACGTGAACCA
TCACCCT
[91 nt withheld, positions 1933-2023]
G
[124 nt withheld, positions 2025-2148]
CCCATTCGCCATTCAGGCTGCGCAACTGTTGGGAAGGGCGATCGGTGCGGGCCTCTTCGCTATTACGCCA
GCTGGCGAAAGGGGGATGTGCTGCAAGGCGATTAAGTTGGGTAACGCCAGGGTTTTCCCAGTCACGACGT
TGTAAAACGACGGCCAGTGAGCGCGCGTAATACGACTCACTATAGGGCGAATTGGGTACGTCCCTAGGCC
TCCAAAAAAGCCTCCTCACTACTTCTGGAATAGCTCAGAGGCCGAGGCGGCCTCGGCCTCTGCATAAATA
AAAAAAATTAGTCAGCCATGGGGCGGAGAATGGGCGGAACTGGGCGGAGTTAGGGGCGGGATGGGCGGAG
TTAGGGGCGGGATAGCTAGAGCCAGACATGATAAGATACATTGATGAGTTTGGACAAACCACAACTAGAA
TGCAGTGAAAAAAATGCTTTATTTGTGAAATTTGTGATGCTATTGCTTTATTTGTAACCATTATAAGCTG
CAATAAACAAGTTCCTCTCACTCTCTGATATTCATTTCTTTGCAAGTTATAAATACTGAATAATAAGATG
ACATGAACTACTATACGTACTGCTAGAGATTTTCCACACTGACTAAAAGGGTCTGAGGGATCTCTAGTTA
CCAGAGTCACACAACAGACGGGCACACACTACTTGAAGCACTCAAGGCAAGCTTTATTGAGGCTTAAGCA
GTGGGTTCCCTAGTTAGCCAGAGAGCTCCCAGGCTCAGATCTGGTCTAACCAGAGAGAGCCAGTACAAGC
AAAAAGCAGATCTTGTCATCGTTGGGAGTGAATTAGCCCTTCCAGTCCCCCCTTTTCTTTTAAAAAGTGG
CTAAGATCTACAGCTGCCTTGTAAGTCATTGGTCTTAAAGTCGACGCGGGGAGGCGGCCCAAAGGGAGAT
CCGACTCGTCTGAGGGCGAAGGCGAACACGCGGAAGAGGCCGCAGAGCCGGCAGCAGGCCGCGGGAAGGA
AGGTCCGCTGGATTGAGGGCCGAAGGGACGTAGCAGAAGGACGTCCCGCGCAGAATCCAGGTGGCAACAC
AGGCGAGCAGCCAAGGAAAGGACGATGATTTCCCCGACAACACCACGGAATTGTCAGTGCCCAACAGCCG
AGCCCCTGTCCAGCAGCGGGCAAGGCAGGCGGCGTTGAGTTCCGCCGTGGCAATAGGGAGGGGGAAAGCG
AAAGTCCCGGAAAGGAGCTGACAGGTGGTGGCAATGCCCCAACCAGTGGGGGTTGCGTCAGCAAACACAG
TGCACACCACGCCACGTTGCCTGACAACGGGCCACAACTCCTCATAAAGAGACAGCAACCAGGATTTATA
CAAGGAGGAGAAAATGAAAGCCATACGGGAAGCAATAGCATGATACAAAGGCATTAAAGCAGCGTATCCA
CATAGCGTAAAAGGAGCAACATAGTTAAGAATACCAGTCAATCTTTCACAAATTTTGTAATCCAGAGGTT
GATTGTCGACTTAACGCGTGGATCCTTATCTGTGCCCCAGTTTGCTAGGGAGGTCGCAGTATCTGGCCAC
AGCCACCTCGTGCTGCTCGACGTAGGTTTCTTTGTCGGCCTCCTTGATTCTTTCCAGCCTTCTGTCCACA
TAGTAGACGCCGGGCATCTTGAGGTTCTTAGCGGGTTTCTTGGATCTGTATGTGGTTTTCAAGTTGCAGA
TCAGGTGGCCCCCGCCCACGAGCTTCAGGGCCATGTCGGCTCTGCCTTCCAGGCCGCCGTCAGCGGGGTA
CAGGGTTTCGGTGGAGGCCTCCCAGCCGAGTGTTTTCTTCTGCATCACAGGGCCGTTGGATGGGAAGTTC
ACCCCTCTGATCTTGACGTTGTAGATGAGGCAGCCGTCCTGGAGGCTGGTGTCCTGGGTAGCGGTCAGCA
CGCCCCCGTCCTCGTATGTGGTGACTCTCTCCCATGTGAAGCCCTCGGGGAAGGACTGCTTAAAGAAGTC
GGGGATGCCCTGGGTGTGGTTGATGAAGGTTTTGCTGCCGTACATGAAGCTGGTAGCCAGGATGTCGAAG
GCGAAGGGGAGAGGGCCGCCCTCGACCGCCTTGATTCTCATGGTCTGGGTGCCCTCGTAGGGCTTGCCTT
CGCCCTCGGATGTGCACTTGAAGTGGTGGTTGTTCACGGTGCCCTCCATGTACAGCTTCATGTGCATGTT
CTCCTTAATCAGCTCGCTCACGGGGCCGGGATTTTCCTCCACGTCCCCGCATGTTAGCAGACTTCCCCTG
CCCTCGGCACCGGGCTTGCGGGTCATGCACCAGGTGCGCGGTCCTTCGGGCACCTCGACGTCGGCGGTGA
CGGTGAAGCCGAGCCGCTCGTAGAAGGGGAGGTTGCGGGGCGCGGAGGTTTCCAGGAAGGCGGGCACCCC
GGCGCGCTCGGCCGCCTCCACTCCGGGGAGCACGACGGCGCTGCCCAGACCCTTGCCCTGGTGGTCGGGC
GAGACTCCGACGGTGGCCAGGAACCACGCGGGCTCCTTGGGCCGGTGCGGCGCCAGGAGGCCTTCCATCT
GTTGCTGCGCGGCCAGCCGGGAACCGCTCAACTCGGCCATGCGCGGGCCGATCTCGGCGAACACCGCCCC
CGCTTCGACGCTCTCCGGCGTGGTCCAGACCGCCACGGCGGCGCCGTCGTCCGCGACCCACACCTTGCCG
ATGTCGAGCCCGACGCGCGTGAGGAAGAGTTCTTGCAGCTCGGTGACCCGCTCGATGTGGCGGTCCGGAT
CGACGGTGTGGCGCGTGGCGGGGTAGTCGGCGAACGCGGCGGCGAGGGTGCGTACGGCCCTGGGGACGTC
GTCGCGGGTGGCGAGGCGCACCGTGGGCTTGTACTCGGTCATGGTGGCCGTACGTCACGACACCTGAAAT
GGAAGAAAAAAACTTTGAACCACTGTCTGAGGCTTGAGAATGAACCAAGATCCAAACTCAAAAAGGGCAA
ATTCCAAGGAGAATTACATCAAGTGCCAAGCTGGCCTAACTTCAGTCTCCACCCACTCAGTGTGGGGAAA
CTCCAACGCATAAAACCCCTCCCCCCAACCTAAAGACGACGTACTCCAAAAGCTCGAGAACTAATCGAGG
TGCCTGGACGGCGCCCGGTACTCCGTGGAGTCACATGAAGCGACGGCTGAGGACGGAAAGGCCCTTTTCC
TTTGTGTGGGTGACTCACCCGCCCGCTCTCCCGAGCGCCGCGTCCTCCATTTTGAGCTCCCTGCAGCAGG
GCCGGGAAGCGGCCATCTTTCCGCTCACGCAACTGGTGCCGACCGGGCCAGCCTTGCCGCCCAGGGCGGG
GCGATACACGGCGGCGCGAGGCCAGGCACCAGAGCAGGCCGGCCAGCTTGAGACTACCCCCGTCCGATTC
TCGGTGGCCGCGCTCGCAGGCCCCGCCTCGCCGAACATGTGCGCTGGGACGCACGGGCCCCGTCGCCGCC
CGCGGCCCCAAAAACCGAAATACCAGTGTGCAGATCTTGGCCCGCATTTACAAGACTATCTTGCCAGAAA
AAAAGCGTCGCAGCAGGTCATCAAAAATTTTAAATGGCTAGAGACTTATCGAAAGCAGCGAGACAGGCGC
GAAGGTGCCACCAGATTCGCACGCGGCGGCCCCAGCGCCCAGGCCAGGCCTCAACTCAAGCACGAGGCGA
AGGGGCTCCTTAAGCGCAAGGCCTCGAACTCTCCCACCCACTTCCAACCCGAAGCTCGGGATCAAGAATC
ACGTACTGCAGCCAGGTGGAAGTAATTCAAGGCACGCAAGGGCCATAACCCGTAAAGAGGCCAGGCCCGC
GGGAACCACACACGGCACTTACCTGTGTTCTGGCGGCAAACCCGTTGCGAAAAAGAACGTTCACGGCGAC
TACTGCACTTATATACGGTTCTCCCCCACCCTCGGGAAAAAGGCGGAGCCAGTACACGACATCACTTTCC
CAGTTTACCCCGCGCCACCTTCTCTAGGCACCGGATCAATTGCCGACCCCTCCCCCCAACTTCTCGGGGA
CTGTGGGCCATGTGCGCTCTGCCCACTGACGGGCACCGGAGCCAATTCCCACTCCTTTCAAGACCTAGAA
GGTCCATTAGCTGCAAAGATTCCTCTCTGTTTAAAACTTTATCCATCTTTGCACCCGGGCCCCCTCGAGC
CGGCGCCAAAGTGGATCTCTGCTGTCCCTGTAATAAACCCGAAAATTTTGAATTTTTGTAATTTGTTTTT
GTAATTCTTTAGTTTGTATGTCTGTTGCTATTATGTCTACTATTCTTTCCCCTGCACTGTACCCCCCAAT
CCCCCCTTTTCTTTTAAAATTGTGGATGAATACTGCCATTTGTCTCAAGATCTAGTTACGCCAAGCTTGG
TACCGAGGGCCTATTTCCCATGATTCCTTCATATTTGCATATACGATACAAGGCTGTTAGAGAGATAATT
AGAATTAATTTGACTGTAAACACAAAGATATTAGTACAAAATACGTGACGTAGAAAGTAATAATTTCTTG
GGTAGTTTGCAGTTTTAAAATTATGTTTTAAAATGGACTATCATATGCTTACCGTAACTTGAAAGTATTT
CGATTTCTTGGCTTTATATATCTTGTGGAAAGGACGAAACACCGGAGACGGTTGTAAAGATATCTGAGCA
CACAAAATATCTAGAATCCATGCTAAAATATTGTTCCTGTTCCATTAACTGCGCTAAAAATAAACGTCTC
TGTTTGAGAGCTATGCTGGAGCCCGAACAGCATAGCAAGTTCAAATAAGGCTAGTCCGTTATCAACTTGG
CCCGAAAAAAAAGAAAAAAAGAAAAAAAGAAAAACGGGCCAAGTGGCACCGAGTCGGTGCTTTTTTTCAC
CGTGGAATGCGAGAATTCTGGGTCCCCTCGGGGTTGGGAGGTGGGTCTGAAACGATAATGGTGAATATCC
CTGCCTAACTCTATTCACTATAGAAAGTACAGCAAAAACTATTCTTAAACCTACCAAGCCTCCTACTATC
ATTATGAATAATTTTATATACCACAGCCAATTTGTTATGTTAAACCAATTCCACAAACTTGCCCATTTAT
CTAATTCCAATAATTCTTGTTCATTCTTTTCTTGCTGGTTTTGCGATTCTTCAATTAAGGAGTGTATTAA
GCTTGTGTAATTGTTAATTTCTCTGTCCCACTCCATCCAGGTCGTGTGATTCCAAATCTGTTCCAGAGAT
TTATTACTCCAACTAGCATTCCAAGGCACAGCAGTGGTGCAAATGAGTTTTCCAGAGCAACCCCAAATCC
CCAGGAGCTGTTGATCCTTTAGGTATCTTTCCACAGCCAGGATTCTTGCCTGGAGCTGCTTGATGCCCCA
GACTGTGAGTTGCAACAGATGCTGTTGCGCCTCAATAGCCCTCAGCAAATTGTTCTGCTGCTGCACTATA
CCAGACAATAATTGTCTGGCCTGTACCGTCAGCGTCATTGACGCTGCGCCCATAGTGCTTCCTGCTGCTC
CCAAGAACCCAAGGAACAAAGCTCCTATTCCCACTGCTCTTTTTTCTCTCTGCACCACTCTTCTCTTTGC
CTTGGTGGGTGCTACTCCTAATGGTTCAATTTTTACTACTTTATATTTATATAATTCACTTCTCCAATTG
TCCCTCATATCTCCTCCTCCAGGTCTGAAGATCAGCGGCCGCTTGCTGTGCGGTGGTCTTACTTTTGTTT
TGCTCTTGCTCTATCTTGTCTAAAGCTTCCTTGGTGTCTTTTATCTCTATCCTTTGATGCACACAATAGA
GGGTTGCTACTGTATTATATAATGATCTAAGTTCTTCTGATCCTGTCTGAAGGGATGGTTGTAGCTGTCC
CAGTATTTGTCTACAGCCTTCTGATGTTTCTAACAGGCCAGGATTAACTGCGAATCGTTCTAGCTCCCTG
CTTGCCCATACTATATGTTTTAATTTATATTTTTTCTTTCCCCCTGGCCTTAACCGAATTTTTTCCCAAC
GCGATCTAATTCTCCCCCGCTTAATACTGACGCTCTCGCACCCATCTCTCTCCTTCTAGCCTCCGCTAGT
CAAAATTTTTGGCGTACTCACCAGTCGCCGCCCCTCGCCTCTTGCCGTGCGCGCTTCAGCAAGCCGAGTC
CTGCGTCGAGAGAGCTCCTCTGGTTTCCCTTTCGCTTTCAAGTCCCTGTTCGGGCGCCACTGCTAGAGAT
TTTCCACACTGACTAAAAGGGTCTGAGGGATCTCTAGTTACCAGAGTCACACAACAGACGGGCACACACT
ACTTGAAGCACTCAAGGCAAGCTTTATTGAGGCTTAAGCAGTGGGTTCCCTAGTTAGCCAGAGAGCTCCC
AGGCTCAGATCTGGTCTAACCAGAGAGAGCCGTTTATGTATCGAGCTAGGCACTTAAATACAATATCTCT
GCAATGCGGCAATTCAGTGGTTCGTCCAATCCATGTCAGACCCGTCTGTTGCCTTCCTAATAAGGCACGA
TCGTACCACCTTACTTCCACCAATCGGCATGCACGGTGCTTTTTCTCTCCTTGTAAGGCATGTTGCTAAC
TCATCGTTACCATGTTGCAAGACTACAAGAGTATTGCATAAGACTACATTAAGCTTGCAGCTCCAGCTTT
TGTTCCCTTTAGTGAGGGTTAATTGCGCGCTTGGCGTAATCATGGTCATAGCTGTTTCCTGTGTGAAATT
GTTATCCGCTCACAATTCCACACAACATACGAGCCGGAAGCATAAAGTGTAAAGCCTGGGGTGCCTAATG
AGTGAGCTAACTCACATTAATTGCGTTGCGCTCACTGCCCGCTTTCCAGTCGGGAAACCTGTCGTGCCAG
CTGCATTAATGAATCGGCCAACGCGCGGGGAGAGGCGGTTTGCGTATTGGGCGCTCATCCGCTTCCTCGC
TCACTGACTCGCTGCGCTCGGTCGTTCGGCTGCGGCGAGCGGTATCAGCTCACTCAAAGGCGGTAATACG
GTTATCCACAGAATCAGGGGATAACGCAGGAAAGAACATGTGAGCAAAAGGCCAGCAAAAGGCCAGGAAC
CGTAAAAAGGCCGCGTTGCTGGCGTTTTTCCATAGGCTCCGCCCCCCTGACGAGCATCACAAAAATCGAC
GCTCAAGTCAGAGG
